>Addgene plasmid #191556 | HI.fate.UB | addgene full sequence | sequence record 379940 | Addgene NGS Result
CAAGCACACCTGCGCATCAGAGTCCTTGGTGTGGAGGGAGGGACCAGCGCAGCTTCCAGCCATCCACCTG
ATGAACAGAACCTAGGGAAAGCCCCAGTTCTACTTACACCAGGAAAGGCTGGAAGGGCTAATTTGGTCCC
AAAAAAGACAAGAGATCCTTGATCTGTGGATCTACCACACACAAGGCTACTTCCCTGATTGGCAGAACTA
CACACCAGGGCCAGGGATCAGATATCCACTGACCTTTGGATGGTGCTTCAAGTTAGTACCAGTTGAACCA
GAGCAAGTAGAAGAGGCCAATGAAGGAGAGAACAACAGCTTGTTACACCCTATGAGCCAGCATGGGATGG
AGGACCCGGAGGGAGAAGTATTAGTGTGGAAGTTTGACAGCCTCCTAGCATTTCGTCACATGGCCCGAGA
GCTGCATCCGGAGTACTACAAAGACTGCTGACATCGAGCTTTCTACAAGGGACTTTCCGCTGGGGACTTT
CCAGGGAGGTGTGGCCTGGGCGGGACTGGGGAGTGGCGAGCCCTCAGATGCTACATATAAGCAGCTGCTT
TTTGCCTGTACTGGGTCTCTCTGGTTAGACCAGATCTGAGCCTGGGAGCTCTCTGGCTAACTAGGGAACC
CACTGCTTAAGCCTCAATAAAGCTTGCCTTGAGTGCTCAAAGTAGTGTGTGCCCGTCTGTTGTGTGACTC
TGGTAACTAGAGATCCCTCAGACCCTTTTAGTCAGTGTGGAAAATCTCTAGCAGTGGCGCCCGAACAGGG
ACTTGAAAGCGAAAGTAAAGCCAGAGGAGATCTCTCGACGCAGGACTCGGCTTGCTGAAGCGCGCACGGC
AAGAGGCGAGGGGCGGCGACTGGTGAGTACGCCAAAAATTTTGACTAGCGGAGGCTAGAAGGAGAGAGAT
GGGTGCGAGAGCGTCGGTATTAAGCGGGGGAGAATTAGATAAATGGGAAAAAATTCGGTTAAGGCCAGGG
GGAAAGAAACAATATAAACTAAAACATATAGTATGGGCAAGCAGGGAGCTAGAACGATTCGCAGTTAATC
CTGGCCTTTTAGAGACATCAGAAGGCTGTAGACAAATACTGGGACAGCTACAACCATCCCTTCAGACAGG
ATCAGAAGAACTTAGATCATTATATAATACAATAGCAGTCCTCTATTGTGTGCATCAAAGGATAGATGTA
AAAGACACCAAGGAAGCCTTAGATAAGATAGAGGAAGAGCAAAACAAAAGTAAGAAAAAGGCACAGCAAG
CAGCAGCTGACACAGGAAACAACAGCCAGGTCAGCCAAAATTAC
[693 nt withheld, positions 1305-1997]
GCTGAAGCAATGAGCCAAGTAACAAATCCAGCTACCATAATGATACAGAAAGGCAATTTTAGGAACCAAA
GAAAGACTGTTAAGTGTTTCAATTGTGGCAAAGAAGGGCACATAGCCAAAAATTGCAGGGCCCCTAGGAA
AAAGGGCTGTTGGAAATGTGGAAAGGAAGGACACCAAATGAAAGATTGTACTGAGAGACAGGCTAATTTT
TTAGGGAAGATCTGGCCTTCCCACAAGGGAAGGCCAGGGAATTTTCTTCAGAGCAGACCAGAGCCAACAG
CCCCACCAGAAGAGAGCTTCAGGTTTGGGGAAGAGACAACAACTCCCTCTCAGAAGCAGGAGCCGATAGA
CAAGGAACTGTATCCTTTAGCTTCCCTCAGATCACTCTTTGGCAGCGACCCCTCGTCACAATAAAGATAG
GGGGGCAATTAAAGGAAGCTCTATTAGATACAGGAGCAGATGATACAGTATTAGAAGAAATGAATTTGCC
AGGAAGATGGAAACCAAAAATGATAGGGGGAATTGGAGGTTTTATCAAAGTAAGACAGTATGATCAGATA
CTCATAGAAATCTGCGGACATAAAGCTATAGGTACAGTATTAGTAGGACCTACACCTGTCAACATAATTG
GAAGAAATCTGTTGACTCAGATTGGCTGCACTTTAAATTTTCCCATTAGTCCTATTGAGACTGTACCAGT
AAAATTAAAGCCAGGAATGGATGGCCCAAAAGTTAAACAATGGCCATTGACAGAAGAAAAAATAAAAGCA
TTAGTAGAAATTTGTACAGAAATGGAAAAGGAAGGAAAAATTTCAAAAATTGGGCCTGAAAATCCATACA
ATACTCCAGTATTTGCCATAAAGAAAAAAGACAGTACTAAATGGAGAAAATTAGTAGATTTCAGAGAACT
TAATAAGAGAACTCAAGATTTCTGGGAAGTTCAATTAGGAATACCACATCCTGCAGGGTTAAAACAGAAA
AAATCAGTAACAGTACTGGATGTGGGCGATGCATATTTTTCAGTTCCCTTAGATAAAGACTTCAGGAAGT
ATACTGCATTTACCATACCTAGTATAAACAATGAGACACCAGGGATTAGATATCAGTACAATGTGCTTCC
ACAGGGATGGAAAGGATCACCAGCAATATTCCAGTGTAGCATGACAAAAATCTTAGAGCCTTTTAGAAAA
CAAAATCCAGACATAGTCATCTATCAATACATGGATGATTTGTATGTAGGATCTGACTTAGAAATAGGGC
AGCATAGAACAAAAATAGAGGAACTGAGACAACATCTGTTGAGGTGGGGATTTACCACACCAGACAAAAA
ACATCAGAAAGAACCTCCATTCCTTTGGATGGGTTATGAACTCCATCCTGATAAATGGACAGTACAGCCT
ATAGTGCTGCCAGAAAAGGACAGCTGGACTGTCAATGACATACAGAAATTAGTGGGAAAATTGAATTGGG
CAAGTCAGATTTATGCAGGGATTAAAGTAAGGCAATTATGTAAACTTCTTAGGGGAACCAAAGCACTAAC
AGAAGTAGTACCACTAACAGAAGAAGCAGAGCTAGAACTGGCAGAAAACAGGGAGATTCTAAAAGAACCG
GTACATGGAGTGTATTATGACCCATCAAAAGACTTAATAGCAGAAATACAGAAGCAGGGGCAAGGCCAAT
GGACATATCAAATTTATCAAGAGCCATTTAAAAATCTGAAAACAGGAAAGTATGCAAGAATGAAGGGTGC
CCACACTAATGATGTGAAACAATTAACAGAGGCAGTACAAAAAATAGCCACAGAAAGCATAGTAATATGG
GGAAAGACTCCTAAATTTAAATTACCCATACAAAAGGAAACATGGGAAGCATGGTGGACAGAGTATTGGC
AAGCCACCTGGATTCCTGAGTGGGAGTTTGTCAATACCCCTCCCTTAGTGAAGTTATGGTACCAGTTAGA
GAAAGAACCCATAATAGGAGCAGAAACTTTCTATGTAGATGGGGCAGCCAATAGGGAAACTAAATTAGGA
AAAGCAGGATATGTAACTGACAGAGGAAGACAAAAAGTTGTCCCCCTAACGGACACAACAAATCAGAAGA
CTGAGTTACAAGCAATTCATCTAGCTTTGCAGGATTCGGGATTAGAAGTAAACATAGTGACAGACTCACA
ATATGCATTGGGAATCATTCAAGCACAACCAGATAAGAGTGAATCAGAGTTAGTCAGTCAAATAATAGAG
CAGTTAATAAAAAAGGAAAAAGTCTACCTGGCATGGGTACCAGCACACAAAGGAATTGGAGGAAATGAAC
AAGTAGATAAATTGGTCAGTGCTGGAATCAGGAAAGTACTATTTTTAGATGGAATAGATAAGGCCCAAGA
AGAACATGAGAAATATCACAGTAATTGGAGAGCAATGGCTAGTGATTTTAACCTACCACCTGTAGTAGCA
AAAGAAATAGTAGCCAGCTGTGATAAATGTCAGCTAAAAGGGGAAGCCATGCATGGACAAGTAGACTGTA
GCCCAGGAATATGGCAGCTAGATTGTACACATTTAGAAGGAAAAGTTATCTTGGTAGCAGTTCATGTAGC
CAGTGGATATATAGAAGCAGAAGTAATTCCAGCAGAGACAGGGCAAGAAACAGCATACTTCCTCTTAAAA
TTAGCAGGAAGATGGCCAGTAAAAACAGTACATACAGACAATGGCAGCAATTTCACCAGTACTACAGTTA
AGGCCGCCTGTTGGTGGGCGGGGATCAAGCAGGAATTTGGCATTCCCTACAATCCCCAAAGTCAAGGAGT
AATAGAATCTATGAATAAAGAATTAAAGAAAATTATAGGACAGGTAAGAGATCAGGCTGAACATCTTAAG
ACAGCAGTACAAATGGCAGTATTCATCCACAATTTTAAAAGAAAAGGGGGGATTGGGGGGTACAGTGCAG
GGGAAAGAATAGTAGACATAATAGCAACAGACATACAAACTAAAGAATTACAAAAACAAATTACAAAAAT
TCAAAATTTTCGGGTTTATTACAGGGACAGCAGAGATCCAGTTTGGAAAGGACCAGCAAAGCTCCTCTGG
AAAGGTGAAGGGGCAGTAGTAATACAAGATAATAGTGACATAAAAGTAGTGCCAAGAAGAAAAGCAAAGA
TCATCAGGGATTATGGAAAACAGATGGCAGGTGATGATTGTGTGGCAAGTAGACAGGATGAGGATTAACA
CATGGAAAAGATTAGTAAAACACCATATGTATATTTCAAGGAAAGCTAAGGACTGGTTTTATAGACATCA
CTATGAAAGTACTAATCCAAAAATAAGTTCAGAAGTACACATCCCACTAGGGGATGCTAAATTAGTAATA
ACAACATATTGGGGTCTGCATACAGGAGAAAGAGACTGGCATTTGGGTCAGGGAGTCTCCATAGAATGGA
GGAAAAAGAGATATAGCACACAAGTAGACCCTGACCTAGCAGACCAACTAATTCATCTGCACTATTTTGA
TTGTTTTTCAGAATCTGCTATAAGAAATACCATATTAGGACGTATAGTTAGTCCTAGGTGTGAATATCAA
GCAGGACATAACAAGGTAGGATCTCTACAGTACTTGGCACTAGCAGCATTAATAAAACCAAAACAGATAA
AGCCACCTTTGCCTAGTGTTAGGAAACTGACAGAGGACAGATGGAACAAGCCCCAGAAGACCAAGGGCCA
CAGAGGGAGCCATACAATGAATGGACACTAGAGCTTTTAGAGGAACTTAATTAAGAGTGAAGCTGTTAGA
CATTTTCCTAGGATATGGCTCCATAACTTAGGACAACATATCTATGAAACTTACGGGGATACTTGGGCAG
GAGTGGAAGCCATAATAAGAATTCTGCAACAACTGCTGTTTATCCATTTCAGAATTGGGTGTCGACATAG
CAGAATAGGCGTTACTCGACAGAGGAGAGCAAGAAATGGAGCCAGTAGATCCTAGACTAGAGCCCTGGAA
GCATCCAGGAAGTCAGCCTAAAACTGCTTGTACCAATTGCTATTGTAAAAAGTGTTGCTTTCATTGCCAA
GTTTGTTTCATGACAAAAGCCTTAGGCATCTCCTATGGCAGGAAGAAGCGGAGACAGCGACGAAGAGCTC
ATCAGAACAGTCAGACTCATCAAGCTTCTCTATCAAAGCAGTAAGTAGTACATGTAATGCAACCTATAAT
AGTAGCAATAGTAGCATTAGTAGTAGCAATAATAATAGCAATAGTTGTGTGGTCCATAGTAATCATAGAA
TATAGGAAAATATTAAGACAAAGAAAAATAGACAGGTTAATTGATAGACTAATAGAAAGAGCAGAAGACA
GTGGCAATGAGAGTGAAGGAGAAGTATCAGCACTTGTGGAGATGGGGGTGGAAATGGGGCACCATGCTCC
TTGGGATATTGATGATCTGTAGTGCTTAGTAAGGATGTTCATCAAATATTACTGGGCTGCTATTAACAAG
AGATGGTGGTAATAACAACAATGGGTCCGAGATCTTCAGACCTGGAGGAGGCGATATGAGGGACAATTGG
AGAAGTGAATTATATAAATATAAAGTAGTAAAAATTGAACCATTAGGAGTAGCACCCACCAAGGCAAAGA
GAAGAGTGGTGCAGAGAGAAAAAAGAGCAGTGGGAATAGGAGCTTTGTTCCTTGGGTTCTTGGGAGCAGC
AGGAAGCACTATGGGCGCAGCGTCAATGACGCTGACGGTACAGGCCAGACAATTATTGTCTGATATAGTG
CAGCAGCAGAACAATTTGCTGAGGGCTATTGAGGCGCAACAGCATCTGTTGCAACTCACAGTCTGGGGCA
TCAAACAGCTCCAGGCAAGAATCCTGGCTGTGGAAAGATACCTAAAGGATCAACAGCTCCTGGGGATTTG
GGGTTGCTCTGGAAAACTCATTTGCACCACTGCTGTGCCTTGGAATGCTAGTTGGAGTAATAAATCTCTG
GAACAGATTTGGAATAACATGACCTGGATGGAGTGGGACAGAGAAATTAACAATTACACAAGCTTAATAC
ACTCCTTAATTGAAGAATCGCAAAACCAGCAAGAAAAGAATGAACAAGAATTATTGGAATTAGATAAATG
GGCAAGTTTGTGGAATTGGTTTAACATAACAAATTGGCTGTGGTATATAAAATTATTCATAATGATAGTA
GGAGGCTTGGTAGGTTTAAGAATAGTTTTTGCTGTACTTTCTATAGTGAATAGAGTTAGGCAGGGATATT
CACCATTATCGTTTCAGACCCACCTCCCAATCCCGAGGGGACCCGACAGGCCCGAAGGAATAGAAGAAGA
AGGTGGAGAGAGAGACAGAGACAGATCCATTCGATTAGTGAACGGATCCTTAGCACTTATCTGGGACGAT
CTGCGGAGCCTGTGCCTCTTCAGCTACCACCGCTTGAGAGACTTACTCTTGATTGTAACGAGGATTGTGG
AACTTCTGGGACGCAGGGGGTGGGAAGCCCTCAAATATTGGTGGAATCTCCTACAATATTGGAGTCAGGA
GCTAAAGAATAGTGCTGTTAGCTTGCTCAATGCCACAGCCATAGCAGTAGCTGAGGGGACAGATAGGGTT
ATAGAAGTAGTACAAGGAGCTTGTAGAGCTATTCGCCACATACCTAGAAGAATAAGACAGGGCTTGGAAA
GGATTTTGCTATAAGATGGGTGGCGCGGCCGCTGATAGCACTGAGAACGTCATCAAGCCCTTCATGCGCT
TCAAGGTGCACATGGAGGGCTCCGTGAACGGCCACGAGTTCGAGATCGAGGGCGTGGGCGAGGGCAAGCC
CTACGAGGGCACCCAGACCGCCAAGCTGCAAGTGACCAAGGGCGGCCCCCTGCCCTTCGCCTGGGACATC
CTGTCCCCCCAGTTCTTCTACGGCTCCAAGGCGTACATCAAGCACCCCGCCGACATCCCCGACTACCTCA
AGCAGTCCTTCCCCGAGGGCTTCAAGTGGGAGCGCGTGATGAACTTCGAGGACGGCGGCGTGGTGACCGT
GACCCAGGACTCCTCTCTGCAGGACGGCACCCTCATCTACCACGTGAAGTTCATCGGCGTGAACTTCCCC
TCCGACGGCCCCGTAATGCAGAAGAAGACTCTGGGCTGGGAGCCCTCCACTGAGCGCAACTACCCCCGCG
ACGGCGTGCTGAAGGGCGAGAACCACATGGCGCTGAAGCTGAAGGGCGGCGGCCACTACCTGTGTGAGTT
CAAGTCCATCTACATGGCCAAGAAGCCCGTGAAGCTGCCCGGCTACCACTACGTGGACTACAAGCTCGAC
ATCACCTCCCACAACGAGGACTACACCGTGGTGGAGCAGTACGAGCGCGCCGAGGCCCGCCACCACCTGT
TCCAGTAGCCTGCAGACGGCCGCGGGCGCCGGGTTTTGGCGCCTCCCGCGGGCGCCCCCCTCCTCACGGC
GAGCGCTGCCACGTCAGACGAAGGGCGCAGCGAGCGTCCTGATCCTTCCGCCCGGACGCTCAGGACAGCG
GCCCGCTGCTCATAAGACTCGGCCTTAGAACCCCAGTATCAGCAGAAGGACATTTTAGGACGGGACTTGG
GTGACTCTAGGGCACTGGTTTTCTTTCCAGAGAGCGGAACAGGCGAGGAAAAGTAGTCCCTTCTCGGCGA
TTCTGCGGAGGGATCTCCGTGGGGCGGTGAACGCCGATGATTATATAAGGACGCGCCGGGTGTGGCACAG
CTAGTTCCGTCGCAGCCGGGATTTGGGTCGCGGTTCTTGTTTGTGGATCGCTGTGATCGTCACTTGGTGA
GTAGCGGGCTGCTGGGCTGGCCGGGGCTTTCGTGGCCGCCGGGCCGCTCGGTGGGACGGAAGCGTGTGGA
GAGACCGCCAAGGGCTGTAGTCTGGGTCCGCGAGCAAGGTTGCCCTGAACTGGGGGTTGGGGGGAGCGCA
GCAAAATGGCGGCTGTTCCCGAGTCTTGAATGGAAGACGCTTGTGAGGCGGGCTGTGAGGTCGTTGAAAC
AAGGTGGGGGGCATGGTGGGCGGCAAGAACCCAAGGTCTTGAGGCCTTCGCTAATGCGGGAAAGCTCTTA
TTCGGGTGAGATGGGCTGGGGCACCATCTGGGGACCCTGACGTGAAGTTTGTCACTGACTGGAGAACTCG
GTTTGTCGTCTGTTGCGGGGGCGGCAGTTATGGCGGTGCCGTTGGGCAGTGCACCCGTACCTTTGGGAGC
GCGCGCCCTCGTCGTGTCGTGACGTCACCCGTTCTGTTGGCTTATAATGCAGGGTGGGGCCACCTGCCGG
TAGGTGTGCGGTAGGCTTTTCTCCGTCGCAGGACGCAGGGTTCGGGCCTAGGGTAGGCTCTCCTGAATCG
ACAGGCGCCGGACCTCTGGTGAGGGGAGGGATAAGTGAGGCGTCAGTTTCTTTGGTCGGTTTTATGTACC
TATCTTCTTAAGTAGCTGAAGCTCCGGTTTTGAACTATGCGCTCGGGGTTGGCGAGTGTGTTTTGTGAAG
TTTTTTAGGCACCTTTTGAAATGTAATCATTTGGGTCAATATGTAATTTTCAGTGTTAGACTAGTAAATT
GTCCGCTAAATTCTGGCCGTTTTTGGCTTTTTTGTTAGACCGTACGCGCCACCATGGCCCAGTCCAAGCA
CGGCCTGACCAAGGAGATGACCATGAAGTACCGCATGGAGGGCTGCGTGGACGGCCACAAGTTCGTGATC
ACCGGCGAGGGCATCGGCTACCCCTTCAAGGGCAAGCAGGCCATCAACCTGTGCGTGGTGGAGGGCGGCC
CCTTGCCCTTCGCCGAGGACATCTTGTCCGCCGCCTTCATGTACGGCAACCGCGTGTTCACCGAGTACCC
CCAGGACATCGTCGACTACTTCAAGAACTCCTGCCCCGCCGGCTACACCTGGGACCGCTCCTTCCTGTTC
GAGGACGGCGCCGTGTGCATCTGCAACGCCGACATCACCGTGAGCGTGGAGGAGAACTGCATGTACCACG
AGTCCAAGTTCTACGGCGTGAACTTCCCCGCCGACGGCCCCGTGATGAAGAAGATGACCGACAACTGGGA
GCCCTCCTGCGAGAAGATCATCCCCGTGCCCAAGCAGGGCATCTTGAAGGGCGACGTGAGCATGTACCTG
CTGCTGAAGGACGGTGGCCGCTTGCGCTGCCAGTTCGACACCGTGTACAAGGCCAAGTCCGTGCCCCGCA
AGATGCCCGACTGGCACTTCATCCAGCACAAGCTGACCCGCGAGGACCGCAGCGACGCCAAGAACCAGAA
GTGGCACCTGACCGAGCACGCCATCGCCTCCGGCTCCGCCTTGCCCTAGCTCGAGACCTAGAAAAACATG
GAGCAATCACAAGTAGCAATACAGCAGCTAACAATGCTGCTTGTGCCTGGCTAGAAGCACAAGAGGAGGA
AGAGGTGGGTTTTCCAGTCACACCTCAGGTACCTTTAAGACCAATGACTTACAAGGCAGCTGTAGATCTT
AGCCACTTTTTAAAAGAAAAGGGGGGACTGGAAGGGCTAATTCACTCCCAAAGAAGACAAGATATCCTTG
ATCTGTGGATCTACCACACACAAGGCTACTTCCCTGATTGGCAGAACTACACACCAGGGCCAGGGGTCAG
ATATCCACTGACCTTTGGATGGTGCTACAAGCTAGTACCAGTTGAGCCAGATAAGGTAGAAGAGGCCAAT
AAAGGAGAGAACACCAGCTTGTTACACCCTGTGAGCCTGCATGGAATGGATGACCCTGAGAGAGAAGTGT
TAGAGTGGAGGTTTGACAGCCGCCTAGCATTTCATCACGTGGCCCGAGAGCTGCATCCGGAGTACTTCAA
GAACTGCTGACATCGAGCTTGCTACAAGGGACTTTCCGCTGGGGACTTTCCAGGGAGGCGTGGCCTGGGC
GGGACTGGGGAGTGGCGAGCCCTCAGATGCTGCATATAAGCAGCTGCTTTTTGCCTGTACTGGGTCTCTC
TGGTTAGACCAGATCTGAGCCTGGGAGCTCTCTGGCTAACTAGGGAACCCACTGCTTAAGCCTCAATAAA
GCTTGCCTTGAGTGCTTCAAGTAGTGTGTGCCCGTCTGTTGTGTGACTCTGGTAACTAGAGATCCCTCAG
ACCCTTTTAGTCAGTGTGGAAAATCTCTAGCACCCAGGAGGTAGAGGTTGCAGTGAGCCAAGATCGCGCC
ACTGCATTCCAGCCTGGGCAAGAAAACAAGACTGTCTAAAATAATAATAATAAGTTAAGGGTATTAAATA
TATTTATACATGGAGGTCATAAAAATATATATATTTGGGCTGGGCGCAGTGGCTCACACCTGCGCCCGGC
CCTTTGGGAGGCCGAGGCAGGTGGATCACCTGAGTTTGGGAGTTCCAGACCAGCCTGACCAACATGGAGA
AACCCCTTCTCTGTGTATTTTTAGTAGATTTTATTTTATGTGTATTTTATTCACAGGTATTTCTGGAAAA
CTGAAACTGTTTTTCCTCTACTCTGATACCACAAGAATCATCAGCACAGAGGAAGACTTCTGTGATCAAA
TGTGGTGGGAGAGGGAGGTTTTCACCAGCACATGAGCAGTCAGTTCTGCCGCAGACTCGGCGGGTGTCCT
TCGGTTCAGTTCCAACACCGCCTGCCTGGAGAGAGGTCAGACCACAGGGTGAGGGCTCAGTCCCCAAGAC
ATAAACACCCAAGACATAAACACCCAACAGGTCCACCCCGCCTGCTGCCCAGGCAGAGCCGATTCACCAA
GACGGGAATTAGGATAGAGAAAGAGTAAGTCACACAGAGCCGGCTGTGCGGGAGAACGGAGTTCTATTAT
GACTCAAATCAGTCTCCCCAAGCATTCGGGGATCAGAGTTTTTAAGGATAACTTAGTGTGTAGGGGGCCA
GTGAGTTGGAGATGAAAGCGTAGGGAGTCGAAGGTGTCCTTTTGCGCCGAGTCAGTTCCTGGGTGGGGGC
CACAAGATCGGATGAGCCAGTTTATCAATCCGGGGGTGCCAGCTGATCCATGGAGTGCAGGGTCTGCAAA
ATATCTCAAGCACTGATTGATCTTAGGTTTTACAATAGTGATGTTACCCCAGGAACAATTTGGGGAAGGT
CAGAATCTTGTAGCCTGTAGCTGCATGACTCCTAAACCATAATTTCTTTTTTGTTTTTTTTTTTTTATTT
TTGAGACAGGGTCTCACTCTGTCACCTAGGCTGGAGTGCAGTGGTGCAATCACAGCTCACTGCAGCCTCA
ACGTCGTAAGCTCAAGCGATCCTCCCACCTCAGCCTGCCTGGTAGCTGAGACTACAAGCGACGCCCCAGT
TAATTTTTGTATTTTTGGTAGAGGCAGCGTTTTGCCGTGTGGCCCTGGCTGGTCTCGAACTCCTGGGCTC
AAGTGATCCAGCCTCAGCCTCCCAAAGTGCTGGGACAACCGGGGCCAGTCACTGCACCTGGCCCTAAACC
ATAATTTCTAATCTTTTGGCTAATTTGTTAGTCCTACAAAGGCAGTCTAGTCCCCAGGCAAAAAGGGGGT
TTGTTTCGGGAAAGGGCTGTTACTGTCTTTGTTTCAAACTATAAACTAAGTTCCTCCTAAACTTAGTTCG
GCCTACACCCAGGAATGAACAAGGAGAGCTTGGAGGTTAGAAGCACGATGGAATTGGTTAGGTCAGATCT
CTTTCACTGTCTGAGTTATAATTTTGCAATGGTGGTTCAAAGACTGCCCGCTTCTGACACCAGTCGCTGC
ATTAATGAATCGGCCAACGCGCGGGGAGAGGCGGTTTGCGTATTGGGCGCTCTTCCGCTTCCTCGCTCAC
TGACTCGCTGCGCTCGGTCGTTCGGCTGCGGCGAGCGGTATCAGCTCACTCAAAGGCGGTAATACGGTTA
TCCACAGAATCAGGGGATAACGCAGGAAAGAACATGTGAGCAAAAGGCCAGCAAAAGGCCAGGAACCGTA
AAAAGGCCGCGTTGCTGGCGTTTTTCCATAGGCTCCGCCCCCCTGACGAGCATCACAAAAATCGACGCTC
AAGTCAGAGGTGGCGAAACCCGACAGGACTATAAAGATACCAGGCGTTTCCCCCTGGAAGCTCCCTCGTG
CGCTCTCCTGTTCCGACCCTGCCGCTTACCGGATACCTGTCCGCCTTTCTCCCTTCGGGAAGCGTGGCGC
TTTCTCATAGCTCACGCTGTAGGTATCTCAGTTCGGTGTAGGTCGTTCGCTCCAAGCTGGGCTGTGTGCA
CGAACCCCCCGTTCAGCCCGACCGCTGCGCCTTATCCGGTAACTATCGTCTTGAGTCCAACCCGGTAAGA
CACGACTTATCGCCACTGGCAGCAGCCACTGGTAACAGGATTAGCAGAGCGAGGTATGTAGGCGGTGCTA
CAGAGTTCTTGAAGTGGTGGCCTAACTACGGCTACACTAGAAGAACAGTATTTGGTATCTGCGCTCTGCT
GAAGCCAGTTACCTTCGGAAAAAGAGTTGGTAGCTCTTGATCCGGCAAACAAACCACCGCTGGTAGCGGT
GGTTTTTTTGTTTGCAAGCAGCAGATTACGCGCAGAAAAAAAGGATCTCAAGAAGATCCTTTGATCTTTT
CTACGGGGTCTGACGCTCAGTGGAACGAAAACTCACGTTAAGGGATTTTGGTCATGAGATTATCAAAAAG
GATCTTCACCTAGATCCTTTTAAATTAAAAATGAAGTTTTAAATCAATCTAAAGTATATATGAGTAAACT
TGGTCTGACAGTTACCAATGCTTAATCAGTGAGGCACCTATCTCAGCGATCTGTCTATTTCGTTCATCCA
TAGTTGCCTGACTCCCCGTCGTGTAGATAACTACGATACGGGAGGGCTTACCATCTGGCCCCAGTGCTGC
AATGATACCGCGAGACCCACGCTCACCGGCTCCAGATTTATCAGCAATAAACCAGCCAGCCGGAAGGGCC
GAGCGCAGAAGTGGTCCTGCAACTTTATCCGCCTCCATCCAGTCTATTAATTGTTGCCGGGAAGCTAGAG
TAAGTAGTTCGCCAGTTAATAGTTTGCGCAACGTTGTTGCCATTGCTACAGGCATCGTGGTGTCACGCTC
GTCGTTTGGTATGGCTTCATTCAGCTCCGGTTCCCAACGATCAAGGCGAGTTACATGATCCCCCATGTTG
TGCAAAAAAGCGGTTAGCTCCTTCGGTCCTCCGATCGTTGTCAGAAGTAAGTTGGCCGCAGTGTTATCAC
TCATGGTTATGGCAGCACTGCATAATTCTCTTACTGTCATGCCATCCGTAAGATGCTTTTCTGTGACTGG
TGAGTACTCAACCAAGTCATTCTGAGAATAGTGTATGCGGCGACCGAGTTGCTCTTGCCCGGCGTCAATA
CGGGATAATACCGCGCCACATAGCAGAACTTTAAAAGTGCTCATCATTGGAAAACGTTCTTCGGGGCGAA
AACTCTCAAGGATCTTACCGCTGTTGAGATCCAGTTCGATGTAACCCACTCGTGCACCCAACTGATCTTC
AGCATCTTTTACTTTCACCAGCGTTTCTGGGTGAGCAAAAACAGGAAGGCAAAATGCCGCAAAAAAGGGA
ATAAGGGCGACACGGAAATGTTGAATACTCATACTCTTCCTTTTTCAATATTATTGAAGCATTTATCAGG
GTTATTGTCTCATGAGCGGATACATATTTGAATGTATTTAGAAAAATAAACAAATAGGGGTTCCGCGCAC
ATTTCCCCGAAAAGTGCCACCTGACGTCTAAGAAACCATTATTATCATGACATTAACCTATAAAAATAGG
CGTATCACGAGGCCCTTTCGTCTCGCGCGTTTCGGTGATGACGGTGAAAACCTCTGACACATGCAGCTCC
CGGAGACGGTCACAGCTTGTCTGTAAGCGGATGCCGGGAGCAGACAAGCCCGTCAGGGCGCGTCAGCGGG
TGTTGGCGGGTGTCGGGGCTGGCTTAACTATGCGGCATCAGAGCAGATTGTACTGAGAGTGCACCATATG
CGGTGTGAAATACCGCACAGATGCGTAAGGAGAAAATACCGCATCAGGCGCCATTCGCCATTCAGGCTGC
GCAACTGTTGGGAAGGGCGATCGGTGCGGGCCTCTTCGCTATTACGCCAGGGGAGGCAGAGATTGCAGTA
AGCTGAGATCGCAGCACTGCACTCCAGCCTGGGCGACAGAGTAAGACTCTGTCTCAAAAATAAAATAAAT
AAATCAATCAGATATTCCAATCTTTTCCTTTATTTATTTATTTATTTTCTATTTTGGAAACACAGTCCTT
CCTTATTCCAGAATTACACATATATTCTATTTTTCTTTATATGCTCCAGTTTTTTTTAGACCTTCACCTG
AAATGTGTGTATACAAAATCTAGGCCAGTCCAGCAGAGCCTAAAGGTAAAAAATAAAATAATAAAAAATA
AATAAAATCTAGCTCACTCCTTCACATCAAAATGGAGATACAGCTGTTAGCATTAAATACCAAATAACCC
ATCTTGTCCTCAATAATTTTAAGCGCCTCTCTCCACCACATCTAACTCCTGTCAAAGGCATGTGCCCCTT
CCGGGCGCTCTGCTGTGCTGCCAACCAACTGGCATGTGGACTCTGCAGGGTCCCTAACTGCCAAGCCCCA
CAGTGTGCCCTGAGGCTGCCCCTTCCTTCTAGCGGCTGCCCCCACTCGGCTTTGCTTTCCCTAGTTTCAG
TTACTTGCGTTCAGCCAAGGTCTGAAACTAGGTGCGCACAGAGCGGTAAGACTGCGAGAGAAAGAGACCA
GCTTTACAGGGGGTTTATCACAGTGCACCCTGACAGTCGTCAGCCTCACAGGGGGTTTATCACATTGCAC
CCTGACAGTCGTCAGCCTCACAGGGGGTTTATCACAGTGCACCCTTACAATCATTCCATTTGATTCACAA
TTTTTTTAGTCTCTACTGTGCCTAACTTGTAAGTTAAATTTGATCAGAGGTGTGTTCCCAGAGGGGAAAA
CAGTATATACAGGGTTCAGTACTATCGCATTTCAGGCCTCCACCTGGGTCTTGGAATGTGTCCCCCGAGG
GGTGATGACTACCTCAGTTGGATCTCCACAGGTCACAGTGACACAAGATAACCAAGACACCTCCCAAGGC
TACCACAATGGGCCGCCCTCCACGTGCACATGGCCGGAGGAACTGCCATGTCGGAGGTG
Features (pLannotate 1.2.2; 24 found; start..end, strand, type, name):
    119..448     +  CDS            nef (fragment): NEF_HV1A2 - Experimental evidence at protein level: Swiss-Prot protein existence level 1. Extracellular Nef protein targets CD4(+) T-lymphocytes for apoptosis by interacting with CXCR4 surface receptors. From Human immunodeficiency virus type 1 group M subtype B (isolate ARV2/SF2) (HIV-1).
    496..753     +  LTR            5' LTR (truncated): truncated 5' long terminal repeat (LTR) from HIV-1
    801..925     +  misc_feature   HIV-1 Ψ: packaging signal of human immunodeficiency virus type 1
    909..2408    +  CDS            gag (sequence partly withheld): GAG_HV1N5 - Experimental evidence at protein level: Swiss-Prot protein existence level 1. [p6-gag]: Plays a role in budding of the assembled particle by interacting with the host class E VPS proteins TSG101 and PDCD6IP/AIP1. From Human immunodeficiency virus type 1 group M subtype B (isolate NY5) (HIV-1).
   2204..5215    +  CDS            HIV-1 pol: pol protein from human immunodeficiency virus 1; pol
   5160..5735    +  CDS            vif: VIF_HV1N5 - Experimental evidence at protein level: Swiss-Prot protein existence level 1. Counteracts the innate antiviral activity of host APOBEC3F and APOBEC3G. Forms a complex with host APOBEC3F and APOBEC3G thus preventing the entry of these lethally hypermutating enzymes into progeny virions. Recruits an active E3 ubiquitin ligase complex composed of elongin BC, CUL5, and RBX2 to induce polyubiquitination of APOBEC3G and APOBEC3F. In turn, they are directed to the 26S proteasome for degradation. Vif interaction with APOBEC3G also blocks its cytidine deaminase activity in a proteasome-inde
   5757..5969    +  CDS            vpr (fragment): VPR_HV1N5 - Experimental evidence at protein level: Swiss-Prot protein existence level 1. During virus entry, plays a role in the transport of the viral pre-integration (PIC) complex to the host nucleus. This function is crucial for viral infection of non-dividing macrophages. May act directly at the nuclear pore complex, by binding nucleoporins phenylalanine-glycine (FG)-repeat regions. From Human immunodeficiency virus type 1 group M subtype B (isolate NY5) (HIV-1).
   5953..6168    +  CDS            tat (fragment): TAT_HV1H2 - Experimental evidence at protein level: Swiss-Prot protein existence level 1. Extracellular circulating Tat can be endocytosed by surrounding uninfected cells via the binding to several surface receptors such as CD26, CXCR4, heparan sulfate proteoglycans (HSPG) or LDLR. Neurons are rarely infected, but they internalize Tat via their LDLR. Through its interaction with nuclear HATs, Tat is potentially able to control the acetylation-dependent cellular gene expression. Modulates the expression of many cellular genes involved in cell survival, proliferation or in coding for cytokines o
   6184..6426    +  CDS            vpu: VPU_HV1B1 - Experimental evidence at protein level: Swiss-Prot protein existence level 1. Enhances virion budding by targeting host CD4 and Tetherin/BST2 to proteasome degradation. Degradation of CD4 prevents any unwanted premature interactions between viral Env and its host receptor CD4 in the endoplasmic reticulum. Degradation of antiretroviral protein Tetherin/BST2 is important for virion budding, as BST2 tethers new viral particles to the host cell membrane. Mechanistically, Vpu bridges either CD4 or BST2 to BTRC, a substrate recognition subunit of the Skp1/Cullin/F-box protein E3 ubiquiti
   6443..7678    +  CDS            env (fragment): ENV_HV1B1 - Experimental evidence at protein level: Swiss-Prot protein existence level 1. [Transmembrane protein gp41]: Acts as a class I viral fusion protein. Under the current model, the protein has at least 3 conformational states: pre-fusion native state, pre-hairpin intermediate state, and post-fusion hairpin state. During fusion of viral and target intracellular membranes, the coiled coil regions (heptad repeats) assume a trimer-of-hairpins structure, positioning the fusion peptide in close proximity to the C-terminal region of the ectodomain. The formation of this structure appears to d
   7701..8375    +  CDS            E2-Crimson: far-red noncytotoxic tetrameric variant of DsRed fluorescent protein (Strack et al., 2009) mammalian codon-optimized
   8393..9597    +  promoter       UbC promoter: human ubiquitin C promoter
   9611..10304   +  CDS            ZsGreen1 (fragment): Zoanthus green fluorescent protein mammalian codon-optimized
  10240..10824   +  CDS            nef (fragment): NEF_HV1H2 - Experimental evidence at protein level: Swiss-Prot protein existence level 1. Extracellular Nef protein targets CD4(+) T-lymphocytes for apoptosis by interacting with CXCR4 surface receptors. From Human immunodeficiency virus type 1 group M subtype B (isolate HXB2) (HIV-1).
  10949..11129   +  LTR            5' LTR (truncated): truncated 5' long terminal repeat (LTR) from HIV-1
  11303..11383   +  CDS            C8orf44 (fragment): CH044_HUMAN - Experimental evidence at transcript level: Swiss-Prot protein existence level 2. From Homo sapiens (Human).
  12176..12364   +  CDS            EEF1AKMT2 (fragment): EFMT2_HUMAN - Also known as C10orf138, METTL10 From Homo sapiens (Human).
  12703..12757   -  CDS            lacI (fragment): lac repressor; lacI; The lac repressor binds to the lac operator to inhibit transcription in E. coli. This inhibition can be relieved by adding lactose or isopropyl-β-D-thiogalactopyranoside (IPTG).
  12940..13528   -  rep_origin     ori: high-copy-number ColE1/pMB1/pBR322/pUC origin of replication
  13699..14559   -  CDS            AmpR: β-lactamase; bla; confers resistance to ampicillin, carbenicillin, and related antibiotics
  14560..14664   -  promoter       AmpR promoter: bla
  14759..14794   +  CDS            rop (fragment): Rop protein, which maintains plasmids at low copy number; rop
  14896..14995   +  misc_feature   bom (fragment): basis of mobility region from pBR322
  15001..15067   -  CDS            lacZα (fragment): LacZα fragment of β-galactosidase; lacZ fragment
