[The description below was written by a language model from this plasmid's Addgene catalogue record and pLannotate feature annotations shown in this document.]
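Description:
HI.fate.UB is a lentiviral dual-reporter proviral plasmid built on the pNL4-3.HSA.R-E- backbone and intended to monitor the fate of HIV-1 infection in cells. It carries an incomplete HIV-1 genome, recorded as env-deleted with vpr mutation(s), so virus made from it should not be able to spread on its own and would need an envelope glycoprotein supplied in trans. The roughly 16.1 kb plasmid is maintained in E. coli through a high-copy ColE1/pUC-type origin and an ampicillin resistance gene (β-lactamase with its own promoter). Short annotated fragments of human genes, lacI, rop, bom and lacZα outside the provirus look like flanking and backbone remnants rather than functional parts.

The feature table shows LTR sequence at both ends of the provirus (annotated only as truncated LTR matches), the Ψ packaging signal, and gag, pol, vif, tat and vpu, along with fragmentary vpr and env annotations that agree with the recorded mutations. Downstream of the env remnant sits an E2-Crimson far-red fluorescent protein coding sequence. It is followed by a human ubiquitin C (UbC) promoter driving ZsGreen1, and then by nef sequence and the 3' LTR. No dedicated promoter is annotated upstream of E2-Crimson, so it is presumably expressed from LTR-driven viral transcripts, while ZsGreen1 is transcribed from the constitutive cellular promoter independently of LTR activity. The record does not spell out the readout. This arrangement is typical of dual-colour reporters, in which cells expressing both markers are productively infected and cells expressing only the UbC-driven marker carry a transcriptionally silent, latent provirus.
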