Addgene plasmid #191556: HI.fate.UB
Purpose: Monitor HIV-1 fate
Depositing lab: Alon Herschhorn & Joseph Sodroski. Depositing organization: Dana-Farber Cancer Institute. Publication: Intra- and extra-cellular environments contribute to the fate of HIV-1 infection. Ratnapriya S, Harris M, Chov A, Herbert ZT, Vrbanac V, Deruaz M, Achuthan V, Engelman AN, Sodroski J, Herschhorn A. Cell Rep. 2021 Aug 31;36(9):109622. doi: 10.1016/j.celrep.2021.109622. PubMed 34469717.
Backbone
  Vector backbone: pNL4-3.HSA.R-E-
  Vector type: Lentiviral
Growth in bacteria
  Bacterial resistance: Ampicillin, 100 μg/mL
  Growth temperature: 30°C
  Growth strain: NEB Stable
  Copy number: High Copy
Gene/Insert
  Gene/Insert name: HIV-1 incomplete genome
  Species: Other
  Mutation: env-deleted + vpr mutation(s)
  Cloning method: Gibson Cloning
Terms and licenses: Academic/Nonprofit Terms; Industry Terms: Not Available to Industry
Depositor comments: Original backbone plasmid from NIH AIDS Reagent Program
How to cite: HI.fate.UB was a gift from Alon Herschhorn & Joseph Sodroski (Addgene plasmid # 191556 ; http://n2t.net/addgene:191556 ; RRID:Addgene_191556)
